>Addgene plasmid #161677 | IDG_GLRA3_OE_1 | addgene full sequence | sequence record 319660 | Addgene NGS Result
GGGGTCATTAGTTCATAGCCCATATATGGAGTTCCGCGTTACATAACTTACGGTAAATGGCCCGCCTGGC
TGACCGCCCAACGACCCCCGCCCATTGACGTCAATAATGACGTATGTTCCCATAGTAACGCCAATAGGGA
CTTTCCATTGACGTCAATGGGTGGAGTATTTACGGTAAACTGCCCACTTGGCAGTACATCAAGTGTATCA
TATGCCAAGTACGCCCCCTATTGACGTCAATGACGGTAAATGGCCCGCCTGGCATTATGCCCAGTACATG
ACCTTATGGGACTTTCCTACTTGGCAGTACATCTACGTATTAGTCATCGCTATTACCATGGTGATGCGGT
TTTGGCAGTACATCAATGGGCGTGGATAGCGGTTTGACTCACGGGGATTTCCAAGTCTCCACCCCATTGA
CGTCAATGGGAGTTTGTTTTGGCACCAAAATCAACGGGACTTTCCAAAATGTCGTAACAACTCCGCCCCA
TTGACGCAAATGGGCGGTAGGCGTGTACGGTGGGAGGTCTATATAAGCAGAGCTCTCTGGCTAACTGTCG
GGATCAACAAGTTTGTACAAAAAAGCAGGCACCATGGCCCACGTGAGACACTTTCGGACATTAGTTTCGG
GATTTTACTTCTGGGAAGCAGCACTGTTACTCAGTTTGGTTGCCACAAAGGAAACAGACAGTGCAAGATC
TCGAAGTGCTCCAATGTCACCTTCTGATTTTCTGGATAAATTAATGGGCAGGACATCAGGATATGATGCA
AGAATCAGACCCAATTTTAAAGGCCCTCCAGTTAATGTCACATGCAACATATTCATCAACAGCTTTGGCT
CTATCGCAGAGACGACCATGGATTACAGAGTGAATATCTTTCTTCGTCAGAAATGGAATGATCCCCGCCT
CGCGTACAGTGAATATCCTGACGACTCTTTAGACCTCGACCCCTCCATGTTGGACTCCATTTGGAAACCT
GATTTGTTCTTTGCCAATGAAAAGGGTGCCAACTTTCATGAAGTCACTACAGACAACAAATTGCTAAGAA
TTTTCAAAAATGGAAATGTTCTTTATTCAATAAGATTAACATTAACACTTTCCTGTCCAATGGATCTCAA
GAATTTTCCCATGGATGTACAAACATGTATAATGCAACTGGAAAGCTTTGGGTACACAATGAATGATCTC
ATTTTTGAATGGCAAGATGAGGCACCCGTACAAGTGGCAGAAGGACTCACTTTGCCCCAGTTTCTGTTGA
AAGAAGAAAAAGATTTACGATACTGCACTAAACATTACAATACAGGAAAGTTTACGTGTATAGAAGTGCG
ATTCCATCTGGAGCGACAAATGGGATACTATCTGATCCAGATGTACATTCCCAGTCTCCTGATTGTTATT
CTATCCTGGGTTTCGTTCTGGATCAACATGGATGCAGCACCGGCCAGGGTAGCTCTGGGGATAACCACCG
TGCTAACGATGACTACACAGAGTTCAGGATCACGAGCTTCCTTGCCAAAAGTTTCATATGTCAAAGCTAT
TGATATTTGGATGGCAGTATGCCTCCTTTTTGTGTTTTCAGCACTTCTGGAGTATGCAGCTGTAAATTTT
GTATCAAGACAACACAAAGAACTTCTGAGATTTCGACGAAAGAGAAAGAATAAGACAGAAGCCTTTGCAC
TGGAGAAGTTTTACCGTTTCTCAGATATGGATGATGAGGTAAGGGAAAGCCGATTCAGCTTCACAGCCTA
TGGAATGGGACCATGTCTACAAGCAAAGGATGGCATGACTCCAAAGGGCCCCAACCACCCTGTCCAGGTA
ATGCCAAAAAGTCCTGATGAAATGAGGAAGGTCTTTATCGACCGGGCCAAGAAGATTGATACCATCTCCC
GAGCCTGCTTCCCATTAGCTTTTTTGATTTTTAATATTTTCTACTGGGTTATCTATAAAATTCTTAGGCA
TGAGGATATTCATCAGCAGCAAGATACAGCTTTCTTGTACAAAGTGGTTGGTAAGCCTATCCCTAACCCT
CTCCTCGGTCTCGATTCTACGTAGTAATGAGCTAGCGCTAACCGGTGGCGCGTTAAGTCGACAATCAACC
TCTGGATTACAAAATTTGTGAAAGATTGACTGGTATTCTTAACTATGTTGCTCCTTTTACGCTATGTGGA
TACGCTGCTTTAATGCCTTTGTATCATGCTATTGCTTCCCGTATGGCTTTCATTTTCTCCTCCTTGTATA
AATCCTGGTTGCTGTCTCTTTATGAGGAGTTGTGGCCCGTTGTCAGGCAACGTGGCGTGGTGTGCACTGT
GTTTGCTGACGCAACCCCCACTGGTTGGGGCATTGCCACCACCTGTCAGCTCCTTTCCGGGACTTTCGCT
TTCCCCCTCCCTATTGCCACGGCGGAACTCATCGCCGCCTGCCTTGCCCGCTGCTGGACAGGGGCTCGGC
TGTTGGGCACTGACAATTCCGTGGTGTTGTCGGGGAAATCATCGTCCTTTCCTTGGCTGCTCGCCTGTGT
TGCCACCTGGATTCTGCGCGGGACGTCCTTCTGCTACGTCCCTTCGGCCCTCAATCCAGCGGACCTTCCT
TCCCGCGGCCTGCTGCCGGCTCTGCGGCCTCTTCCGCGTCTTCGCCTTCGCCCTCAGACGAGTCGGATCT
CCCTTTGGGCCGCCTCCCCGCGTCGACTTTAAGACCAATGACTTACAAGGCAGCTGTAGATCTTAGCCAC
TTTTTAAAAGAAAAGGGGGGACTGGAAGGGCTAATTCACTCCCAACGAAGACAAGATCTGCTTTTTGCTT
GTACTGGGTCTCTCTGGTTAGACCAGATCTGAGCCTGGGAGCTCTCTGGCTAACTAGGGAACCCACTGCT
TAAGCCTCAATAAAGCTTGCCTTGAGTGCTTCAAGTAGTGTGTGCCCGTCTGTTGTGTGACTCTGGTAAC
TAGAGATCCCTCAGACCCTTTTAGTCAGTGTGGAAAATCTCTAGCAGTACGTATAGTAGTTCATGTCATC
TTATTATTCAGTATTTATAACTTGCAAAGAAATGAATATCAGAGAGTGAGAGGAACTTGTTTATTGCAGC
TTATAATGGTTACAAATAAAGCAATAGCATCACAAATTTCACAAATAAAGCATTTTTTTCACTGCATTCT
AGTTGTGGTTTGTCCAAACTCATCAATGTATCTTATCATGTCTGGCTCTAGCTATCCCGCCCCTAACTCC
GCCCATCCCGCCCCTAACTCCGCCCAGTTCCGCCCATTCTCCGCCCCATGGCTGACTAATTTTTTTTATT
TATGCAGAGGCCGAGGCCGCCTCGGCCTCTGAGCTATTCCAGAAGTAGTGAGGAGGCTTTTTTGGAGGCC
TAGGGACGTACCCAATTCGCCCTATAGTGAGTCGTATTACGCGCGCTCACTGGCCGTCGTTTTACAACGT
CGTGACTGGGAAAACCCTGGCGTTACCCAACTTAATCGCCTTGCAGCACATCCCCCTTTCGCCAGCTGGC
GTAATAGCGAAGAGGCCCGCACCGATCGCCCTTCCCAACAGTTGCGCAGCCTGAATGGCGAATGGG
[124 nt withheld, positions 3567-3690]
C
[91 nt withheld, positions 3692-3782]
A
[49 nt withheld, positions 3784-3832]
CCTTTGACGTTGGAGTCCACGTTCTTT
[37 nt withheld, positions 3860-3896]
ACCCTATCTCGGTCTATTCTTTTGATTTATAAGGGATTTTGCCGATTTCGGCCTATTGGTTAAAAAATGA
GCTGATTTAACAAAAATTTAACGCGAATTTTAACAAAATATTAACGCTTACAATTTAGGTGGCACTTTTC
GGGGAAATGTGCGCGGAACCCCTATTTGTTTATTTTTCTAAATACATTCAAATATGTATCCGCTCATGAG
ACAATAACCCTGATAAATGCTTCAATAATATTGAAAAAGGAAGAGTATGAGTATTCAACATTTCCGTGTC
GCCCTTATTCCCTTTTTTGCGGCATTTTGCCTTCCTGTTTTTGCTCACCCAGAAACGCTGGTGAAAGTAA
AAGATGCTGAAGATCAGTTGGGTGCACGAGTGGGTTACATCGAACTGGATCTCAACAGCGGTAAGATCCT
TGAGAGTTTTCGCCCCGAAGAACGTTTTCCAATGATGAGCACTTTTAAAGTTCTGCTATGTGGCGCGGTA
TTATCCCGTATTGACGCCGGGCAAGAGCAACTCGGTCGCCGCATACACTATTCTCAGAATGACTTGGTTG
AGTACTCACCAGTCACAGAAAAGCATCTTACGGATGGCATGACAGTAAGAGAATTATGCAGTGCTGCCAT
AACCATGAGTGATAACACTGCGGCCAACTTACTTCTGACAACGATCGGAGGACCGAAGGAGCTAACCGCT
TTTTTGCACAACATGGGGGATCATGTAACTCGCCTTGATCGTTGGGAACCGGAGCTGAATGAAGCCATAC
CAAACGACGAGCGTGACACCACGATGCCTGTAGCAATGGCAACAACGTTGCGCAAACTATTAACTGGCGA
ACTACTTACTCTAGCTTCCCGGCAACAATTAATAGACTGGATGGAGGCGGATAAAGTTGCAGGACCACTT
CTGCGCTCGGCCCTTCCGGCTGGCTGGTTTATTGCTGATAAATCTGGAGCCGGTGAGCGTGGGTCTCGCG
GTATCATTGCAGCACTGGGGCCAGATGGTAAGCCCTCCCGTATCGTAGTTATCTACACGACGGGGAGTCA
GGCAACTATGGATGAACGAAATAGACAGATCGCTGAGATAGGTGCCTCACTGATTAAGCATTGGTAACTG
TCAGACCAAGTTTACTCATATATACTTTAGATTGATTTAAAACTTCATTTTTAATTTAAAAGGATCTAGG
TGAAGATCCTTTTTGATAATCTCATGACCAAAATCCCTTAACGTGAGTTTTCGTTCCACTGAGCGTCAGA
CCCCGTAGAAAAGATCAAAGGATCTTCTTGAGATCCTTTTTTTCTGCGCGTAATCTGCTGCTTGCAAACA
AAAAAACCACCGCTACCAGCGGTGGTTTGTTTGCCGGATCAAGAGCTACCAACTCTTTTTCCGAAGGTAA
CTGGCTTCAGCAGAGCGCAGATACCAAATACTGTTCTTCTAGTGTAGCCGTAGTTAGGCCACCACTTCAA
GAACTCTGTAGCACCGCCTACATACCTCGCTCTGCTAATCCTGTTACCAGTGGCTGCTGCCAGTGGCGAT
AAGTCGTGTCTTACCGGGTTGGACTCAAGACGATAGTTACCGGATAAGGCGCAGCGGTCGGGCTGAACGG
GGGGTTCGTGCACACAGCCCAGCTTGGAGCGAACGACCTACACCGAACTGAGATACCTACAGCGTGAGCT
ATGAGAAAGCGCCACGCTTCCCGAAGGGAGAAAGGCGGACAGGTATCCGGTAAGCGGCAGGGTCGGAACA
GGAGAGCGCACGAGGGAGCTTCCAGGGGGAAACGCCTGGTATCTTTATAGTCCTGTCGGGTTTCGCCACC
TCTGACTTGAGCGTCGATTTTTGTGATGCTCGTCAGGGGGGCGGAGCCTATGGAAAAACGCCAGCAACGC
GGCCTTTTTACGGTTCCTGGCCTTTTGCTGGCCTTTTGCTCACATGTTCTTTCCTGCGTTATCCCCTGAT
TCTGTGGATAACCGTATTACCGCCTTTGAGTGAGCTGATACCGCTCGCCGCAGCCGAACGACCGAGCGCA
GCGAGTCAGTGAGCGAGGAAGCGGAAGAGCGCCCAATACGCAAACCGCCTCTCCCCGCGCGTTGGCCGAT
TCATTAATGCAGCTGGCACGACAGGTTTCCCGACTGGAAAGCGGGCAGTGAGCGCAACGCAATTAATGTG
AGTTAGCTCACTCATTAGGCACCCCAGGCTTTACACTTTATGCTTCCGGCTCGTATGTTGTGTGGAATTG
TGAGCGGATAACAATTTCACACAGGAAACAGCTATGACCATGATTACGCCAAGCGCGCAATTAACCCTCA
CTAAAGGGAACAAAAGCTGGAGCTGCAAGCTTAATGTAGTCTTATGCAATACTCTTGTAGTCTTGCAACA
TGGTAACGATGAGTTAGCAACATGCCTTACAAGGAGAGAAAAAGCACCGTGCATGCCGATTGGTGGAAGT
AAGGTGGTACGATCGTGCCTTATTAGGAAGGCAACAGACGGGTCTGACATGGATTGGACGAACCACTGAA
TTGCCGCATTGCAGAGATATTGTATTTAAGTGCCTAGCTCGATACATAAACGGGTCTCTCTGGTTAGACC
AGATCTGAGCCTGGGAGCTCTCTGGCTAACTAGGGAACCCACTGCTTAAGCCTCAATAAAGCTTGCCTTG
AGTGCTTCAAGTAGTGTGTGCCCGTCTGTTGTGTGACTCTGGTAACTAGAGATCCCTCAGACCCTTTTAG
TCAGTGTGGAAAATCTCTAGCAGTGGCGCCCGAACAGGGACTTGAAAGCGAAAGGGAAACCAGAGGAGCT
CTCTCGACGCAGGACTCGGCTTGCTGAAGCGCGCACGGCAAGAGGCGAGGGGCGGCGACTGGTGAGTACG
CCAAAAATTTTGACTAGCGGAGGCTAGAAGGAGAGAGATGGGTGCGAGAGCGTCAGTATTAAGCGGGGGA
GAATTAGATCGCGATGGGAAAAAATTCGGTTAAGGCCAGGGGGAAAGAAAAAATATAAATTAAAACATAT
AGTATGGGCAAGCAGGGAGCTAGAACGATTCGCAGTTAATCCTGGCCTGTTAGAAACATCAGAAGGCTGT
AGACAAATACTGGGACAGCTACAACCATCCCTTCAGACAGGATCAGAAGAACTTAGATCATTATATAATA
CAGTAGCAACCCTCTATTGTGTGCATCAAAGGATAGAGATAAAAGACACCAAGGAAGCTTTAGACAAGAT
AGAGGAAGAGCAAAACAAAAGTAAGACCACCGCACAGCAAGCGGCCGCTGATCTTCAGACCTGGAGGAGG
AGATATGAGGGACAATTGGAGAAGTGAATTATATAAATATAAAGTAGTAAAAATTGAACCATTAGGAGTA
GCACCCACCAAGGCAAAGAGAAGAGTGGTGCAGAGAGAAAAAAGAGCAGTGGGAATAGGAGCTTTGTTCC
TTGGGTTCTTGGGAGCAGCAGGAAGCACTATGGGCGCAGCGTCAATGACGCTGACGGTACAGGCCAGACA
ATTATTGTCTGGTATAGTGCAGCAGCAGAACAATTTGCTGAGGGCTATTGAGGCGCAACAGCATCTGTTG
CAACTCACAGTCTGGGGCATCAAGCAGCTCCAGGCAAGAATCCTGGCTGTGGAAAGATACCTAAAGGATC
AACAGCTCCTGGGGATTTGGGGTTGCTCTGGAAAACTCATTTGCACCACTGCTGTGCCTTGGAATGCTAG
TTGGAGTAATAAATCTCTGGAACAGATTTGGAATCACACGACCTGGATGGAGTGGGACAGAGAAATTAAC
AATTACACAAGCTTAATACACTCCTTAATTGAAGAATCGCAAAACCAGCAAGAAAAGAATGAACAAGAAT
TATTGGAATTAGATAAATGGGCAAGTTTGTGGAATTGGTTTAACATAACAAATTGGCTGTGGTATATAAA
ATTATTCATAATGATAGTAGGAGGCTTGGTAGGTTTAAGAATAGTTTTTGCTGTACTTTCTATAGTGAAT
AGAGTTAGGCAGGGATATTCACCATTATCGTTTCAGACCCACCTCCCAACCCCGAGGGGACCCTTGCGCC
TTTTCCAAGGCAGCCCTGGGTTTGCGCAGGGACGCGGCTGCTCTGGGCGTGGTTCCGGGAAACGCAGCGG
CGCCGACCCTGGGTCTCGCACATTCTTCACGTCCGTTCGCAGCGTCACCCGGATCTTCGCCGCTACCCTT
GTGGGCCCCCCGGCGACGCTTCCTGCTCCGCCCCTAAGTCGGGAAGGTTCCTTGCGGTTCGCGGCGTGCC
GGACGTGACAAACGGAAGCCGCACGTCTCACTAGTACCCTCGCAGACGGACAGCGCCAGGGAGCAATGGC
AGCGCGCCGACCGCGATGGGCTGTGGCCAATAGCGGCTGCTCAGCAGGGCGCGCCGAGAGCAGCGGCCGG
GAAGGGGCGGTGCGGGAGGCGGGGTGTGGGGCGGTAGTGTGGGCCCTGTTCCTGCCCGCGCGGTGTTCCG
CATTCTGCAAGCCTCCGGAGCGCACGTCGGCAGTCGGCTCCCTCGTTGACCGAATCACCGACCTCTCTCC
CCAGGGGGTACCACCATGGCCAAGCCTTTGTCTCAAGAAGAATCCACCCTCATTGAAAGAGCAACGGCTA
CAATCAACAGCATCCCCATCTCTGAAGACTACAGCGTCGCCAGCGCAGCTCTCTCTAGCGACGGCCGCAT
CTTCACTGGTGTCAATGTATATCATTTTACTGGGGGACCTTGTGCAGAACTCGTGGTGCTGGGCACTGCT
GCTGCTGCGGCAGCTGGCAACCTGACTTGTATCGTCGCGATCGGAAATGAGAACAGGGGCATCTTGAGCC
CCTGCGGACGGTGCCGACAGGTGCTTCTCGATCTGCATCCTGGGATCAAAGCCATAGTGAAGGACAGTGA
TGGACAGCCGACGGCAGTTGGGATTCGTGAATTGCTGCCCTCTGGTTATGTGTGGGAGGGCCTGCAGCTG
CAGTAGTAAGAATTCTAGATCTTGAGACAAATGGCAGTATTCATCCACAATTTTAAAAGAAAAGGGGGGA
TTGGGGGGTACAGTGCAGGGGAAAGAATAGTAGACATAATAGCAACAGACATACAAACTAAAGAATTACA
AAAACAAATTACAAAAATTCAAAATTTTCGGGTTTATTACAGGGACAGCAGAGATCCACTTTGGCGCCGG
CTCGAGGGGGCCCGGGGTTATTAATAGTAATCAATTAC
Features (pLannotate 1.2.2; 32 found; start..end, strand, type, name):
     37..340     +  enhancer       CMV enhancer: human cytomegalovirus immediate early enhancer
    341..544     +  promoter       CMV promoter: human cytomegalovirus (CMV) immediate early promoter
    568..588     +  protein_bind   attB1: mutant version of attB; core recombination site for the Gateway® BP reaction BP Clonase™
    594..1985    +  CDS            GLRA3: GLRA3_HUMAN - Experimental evidence at protein level: Swiss-Prot protein existence level 1. Glycine receptors are ligand-gated chloride channels. Channel opening is triggered by extracellular glycine (PubMed:9677400, PubMed:26416729). Channel characteristics depend on the subunit composition; heteropentameric channels display faster channel closure (By similarity). Plays an important role in the down-regulation of neuronal excitability (By similarity). Contributes to the generation of inhibitory postsynaptic currents (By similarity). Contributes to increased pain perception in response to incr
   1987..2007    -  protein_bind   attB2: mutant version of attB; core recombination site for the Gateway® BP reaction BP Clonase™
   2010..2051    +  CDS            V5 tag: epitope tag from simian virus 5
   2093..2681    +  misc_feature   WPRE: woodchuck hepatitis virus posttranscriptional regulatory element
   2732..2751    +  misc_feature   cPPT/CTS (fragment): central polypurine tract and central termination sequence of HIV-1
   2753..2986    +  LTR            3' LTR (ΔU3): self-inactivating 3' long terminal repeat (LTR) from HIV-1
   3064..3185    +  polyA_signal   SV40 poly(A) signal: SV40 polyadenylation signal
   3225..3360    +  rep_origin     SV40 ori: SV40 origin of replication
   3381..3399    -  promoter       T7 promoter: promoter for bacteriophage T7 RNA polymerase
   3407..3562    +  CDS            lacZα (fragment): LacZα fragment of β-galactosidase; lacZ fragment
   3567..3995    +  rep_origin     f1 ori (sequence partly withheld): f1 bacteriophage origin of replication; arrow indicates direction of (+) strand synthesis
   4048..4152    +  promoter       AmpR promoter: bla
   4153..5013    +  CDS            AmpR: β-lactamase; bla; confers resistance to ampicillin, carbenicillin, and related antibiotics
   5184..5772    +  rep_origin     ori: high-copy-number ColE1/pMB1/pBR322/pUC origin of replication
   5955..6047    +  CDS            lacI (fragment): lac repressor; lacI; The lac repressor binds to the lac operator to inhibit transcription in E. coli. This inhibition can be relieved by adding lactose or isopropyl-β-D-thiogalactopyranoside (IPTG).
   6060..6081    +  protein_bind   CAP binding site: CAP binding activates transcription in the presence of cAMP. E. coli catabolite activator protein
   6096..6126    +  promoter       lac promoter: promoter for the E. coli lac operon
   6134..6150    +  protein_bind   lac operator: The lac repressor binds to the lac operator to inhibit transcription in E. coli. This inhibition can be relieved by adding lactose or isopropyl-β-D-thiogalactopyranoside (IPTG). lac repressor encoded by lacI
   6195..6213    +  promoter       T3 promoter: promoter for bacteriophage T3 RNA polymerase
   6241..6467    +  promoter       RSV promoter: Rous sarcoma virus enhancer/promoter
   6468..6648    +  LTR            5' LTR (truncated): truncated 5' long terminal repeat (LTR) from HIV-1
   6695..6820    +  misc_feature   HIV-1 Ψ: packaging signal of human immunodeficiency virus type 1
   6804..7167    +  CDS            HIV-1 gag (fragment): gag protein from human immunodeficiency virus 1; gag
   7313..7546    +  misc_feature   RRE: The Rev response element (RRE) of HIV-1 allows for Rev-dependent mRNA export from the nucleus to the cytoplasm.
   7923..7949    +  CDS            Rev (fragment): human immunodeficiency virus 1 (HIV-1) Rev protein; rev; enhances nuclear export of unspliced and incompletely spliced viral mRNAs
   7950..8450    +  promoter       hPGK promoter: human phosphoglycerate kinase 1 promoter
   8462..8857    +  CDS            BSD: blasticidin S deaminase; Aspergillus terreus BSD; confers resistance to blasticidin
   8917..9034    +  misc_feature   cPPT/CTS: central polypurine tract and central termination sequence of HIV-1
   9093..9114    +  enhancer       CMV enhancer (fragment): human cytomegalovirus immediate early enhancer
