[The description below was written by a language model from this plasmid's Addgene catalogue record and pLannotate feature annotations shown in this document.]
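Description:
IDG_GLRA3_OE_1 is a lentiviral mammalian expression plasmid built on the pLX304 backbone for overexpression of human GLRA3, the alpha-3 subunit of the glycine receptor, a ligand-gated chloride channel involved in inhibitory neurotransmission. The catalogue lists it simply as a mammalian expression vector, but the feature table shows a third-generation, self-inactivating HIV-1 transfer vector layout: an RSV promoter driving a truncated 5' LTR, the Ψ packaging signal with a partial gag sequence, the Rev response element, a cPPT/CTS and a ΔU3 3' LTR followed by an SV40 polyadenylation signal. In bacteria the 9.1 kb plasmid is maintained through a ColE1/pUC-type origin and an ampicillin resistance gene. The annotation describes this origin as high copy, whereas the repository entry records the plasmid as low copy. An f1 origin, an SV40 origin and remnants of lac sequences from the parental cloning vector are also present.

Within the proviral region there are two expression units. The human PGK promoter drives blasticidin S deaminase, allowing blasticidin selection of transduced or transfected mammalian cells. Downstream, the CMV enhancer and immediate early promoter drive the GLRA3 open reading frame, which was introduced by Gateway recombination and is therefore flanked by attB1 and attB2 sites. The attB2 site is followed by a backbone-encoded V5 epitope, recorded as a C-terminal tag on GLRA3 that permits detection with anti-V5 antibodies. A WPRE downstream of the tag enhances transcript stability and expression. The construct is suited to stable or transient GLRA3 overexpression in mammalian cells, for example in functional studies of this channel.
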