Addgene plasmid #161677: IDG_GLRA3_OE_1
Purpose: Overexpresses GLRA3
Depositing lab: Mike McManus. Depositing organization: University of California, San Francisco (UCSF).
Backbone
  Vector backbone: pLX304
  Vector type: Mammalian Expression
  Selectable markers: Blasticidin
Growth in bacteria
  Bacterial resistance: Ampicillin, 100 μg/mL
  Growth temperature: 30°C
  Growth strain: NEB Stable
  Copy number: Low Copy
Gene/Insert
  Gene/Insert name: GLRA3
  Species: H. sapiens (human)
  Entrez Gene: GLRA3
  Tag / fusion protein: V5 (C terminal on backbone)
  Cloning method: Gateway Cloning
Terms and licenses: Academic/Nonprofit Terms; Industry Terms: Not Available to Industry
How to cite: IDG_GLRA3_OE_1 was a gift from Mike McManus (Addgene plasmid # 161677 ; http://n2t.net/addgene:161677 ; RRID:Addgene_161677)
