>Addgene plasmid #161677 | IDG_GLRA3_OE_1 | depositor partial sequence | sequence record 313376 | Partial Sequence
ATGGCCCACGTGAGACACTTTCGGACATTAGTTTCGGGATTTTACTTCTGGGAAGCAGCACTGTTACTCA
GTTTGGTTGCCACAAAGGAAACAGACAGTGCAAGATCTCGAAGTGCTCCAATGTCACCTTCTGATTTTCT
GGATAAATTAATGGGCAGGACATCAGGATATGATGCAAGAATCAGACCCAATTTTAAAGGCCCTCCAGTT
AATGTCACATGCAACATATTCATCAACAGCTTTGGCTCTATCGCAGAGACGACCATGGATTACAGAGTGA
ATATCTTTCTTCGTCAGAAATGGAATGATCCCCGCCTCGCGTACAGTGAATATCCTGACGACTCTTTAGA
CCTCGACCCCTCCATGTTGGACTCCATTTGGAAACCTGATTTGTTCTTTGCCAATGAAAAGGGTGCCAAC
TTTCATGAAGTCACTACAGACAACAAATTGCTAAGAATTTTCAAAAATGGAAATGTTCTTTATTCAATAA
GATTAACATTAACACTTTCCTGTCCAATGGATCTCAAGAATTTTCCCATGGATGTACAAACATGTATAAT
GCAACTGGAAAGCTTTGGGTACACAATGAATGATCTCATTTTTGAATGGCAAGATGAGGCACCCGTACAA
GTGGCAGAAGGACTCACTTTGCCCCAGTTTCTGTTGAAAGAAGAAAAAGATTTACGATACTGCACTAAAC
ATTACAATACAGGAAAGTTTACGTGTATAGAAGTGCGATTCCATCTGGAGCGACAAATGGGATACTATCT
GATCCAGATGTACATTCCCAGTCTCCTGATTGTTATTCTATCCTGGGTTTCGTTCTGGATCAACATGGAT
GCAGCACCGGCCAGGGTAGCTCTGGGGATAACCACCGTGCTAACGATGACTACACAGAGTTCAGGATCAC
GAGCTTCCTTGCCAAAAGTTTCATATGTCAAAGCTATTGATATTTGGATGGCAGTATGCCTCCTTTTTGT
GTTTTCAGCACTTCTGGAGTATGCAGCTGTAAATTTTGTATCAAGACAACACAAAGAACTTCTGAGATTT
CGACGAAAGAGAAAGAATAAGACAGAAGCCTTTGCACTGGAGAAGTTTTACCGTTTCTCAGATATGGATG
ATGAGGTAAGGGAAAGCCGATTCAGCTTCACAGCCTATGGAATGGGACCATGTCTACAAGCAAAGGATGG
CATGACTCCAAAGGGCCCCAACCACCCTGTCCAGGTAATGCCAAAAAGTCCTGATGAAATGAGGAAGGTC
TTTATCGACCGGGCCAAGAAGATTGATACCATCTCCCGAGCCTGCTTCCCATTAGCTTTTTTGATTTTTA
ATATTTTCTACTGGGTTATCTATAAAATTCTTAGGCATGAGGATATTCATCAGCAGCAAGATACAGCTTT
CTTGTACAAAGTGGTTGGTAAGCCTATCCCTAACCCTCTCCTCGGTCTCGATTCTACGTAG
